>Addgene plasmid #142140 | TFORF2742 | addgene full sequence | sequence record 395734 | Addgene NGS Result
TTAATGTAGTCTTATGCAATACTCTTGTAGTCTTGCAACATGGTAACGATGAGTTAGCAACATGCCTTAC
AAGGAGAGAAAAAGCACCGTGCATGCCGATTGGTGGAAGTAAGGTGGTACGATCGTGCCTTATTAGGAAG
GCAACAGACGGGTCTGACATGGATTGGACGAACCACTGAATTGCCGCATTGCAGAGATATTGTATTTAAG
TGCCTAGCTCGATACATAAACGGGTCTCTCTGGTTAGACCAGATCTGAGCCTGGGAGCTCTCTGGCTAAC
TAGGGAACCCACTGCTTAAGCCTCAATAAAGCTTGCCTTGAGTGCTTCAAGTAGTGTGTGCCCGTCTGTT
GTGTGACTCTGGTAACTAGAGATCCCTCAGACCCTTTTAGTCAGTGTGGAAAATCTCTAGCAGTGGCGCC
CGAACAGGGACTTGAAAGCGAAAGGGAAACCAGAGGAGCTCTCTCGACGCAGGACTCGGCTTGCTGAAGC
GCGCACGGCAAGAGGCGAGGGGCGGCGACTGGTGAGTACGCCAAAAATTTTGACTAGCGGAGGCTAGAAG
GAGAGAGATGGGTGCGAGAGCGTCAGTATTAAGCGGGGGAGAATTAGATCGCGATGGGAAAAAATTCGGT
TAAGGCCAGGGGGAAAGAAAAAATATAAATTAAAACATATAGTATGGGCAAGCAGGGAGCTAGAACGATT
CGCAGTTAATCCTGGCCTGTTAGAAACATCAGAAGGCTGTAGACAAATACTGGGACAGCTACAACCATCC
CTTCAGACAGGATCAGAAGAACTTAGATCATTATATAATACAGTAGCAACCCTCTATTGTGTGCATCAAA
GGATAGAGATAAAAGACACCAAGGAAGCTTTAGACAAGATAGAGGAAGAGCAAAACAAAAGTAAGACCAC
CGCACAGCAAGCGGCCGCTGATCTTCAGACCTGGAGGAGGAGATATGAGGGACAATTGGAGAAGTGAATT
ATATAAATATAAAGTAGTAAAAATTGAACCATTAGGAGTAGCACCCACCAAGGCAAAGAGAAGAGTGGTG
CAGAGAGAAAAAAGAGCAGTGGGAATAGGAGCTTTGTTCCTTGGGTTCTTGGGAGCAGCAGGAAGCACTA
TGGGCGCAGCGTCAATGACGCTGACGGTACAGGCCAGACAATTATTGTCTGGTATAGTGCAGCAGCAGAA
CAATTTGCTGAGGGCTATTGAGGCGCAACAGCATCTGTTGCAACTCACAGTCTGGGGCATCAAGCAGCTC
CAGGCAAGAATCCTGGCTGTGGAAAGATACCTAAAGGATCAACAGCTCCTGGGGATTTGGGGTTGCTCTG
GAAAACTCATTTGCACCACTGCTGTGCCTTGGAATGCTAGTTGGAGTAATAAATCTCTGGAACAGATTTG
GAATCACACGACCTGGATGGAGTGGGACAGAGAAATTAACAATTACACAAGCTTAATACACTCCTTAATT
GAAGAATCGCAAAACCAGCAAGAAAAGAATGAACAAGAATTATTGGAATTAGATAAATGGGCAAGTTTGT
GGAATTGGTTTAACATAACAAATTGGCTGTGGTATATAAAATTATTCATAATGATAGTAGGAGGCTTGGT
AGGTTTAAGAATAGTTTTTGCTGTACTTTCTATAGTGAATAGAGTTAGGCAGGGATATTCACCATTATCG
TTTCAGACCCACCTCCCAACCCCGAGGGGACCCATGCATTGCATCTCAATTAGTCAGCAACCAGGTGTGG
AAAGTCCCCAGGCTCCCCAGCAGGCAGAAGTATGCAAAGCATGCGTCTCAATTAGTCAGCAACCATAGTC
CCGCCCCTAACTCCGCCCATCCCGCCCCTAACTCCGCCCAGTTCCGCCCATTCTCCGCCCCATGGCTGAC
TAATTTTTTTTATTTATGCAGAGGCCGAGGCCGCCTCGGCCTCTGAGCTATTCCAGAAGTAGTGAGGAGG
CTTTTTTGGAGGCCTAGGCTTTTGCAAAAAGCTTTCTAGAGGTACCACCGGAGCTTACCATGACCGAGTA
CAAGCCCACGGTGCGCCTCGCCACCCGCGACGACGTCCCCAGGGCCGTACGCACCCTCGCCGCCGCGTTC
GCCGACTACCCCGCCACGCGCCACACCGTCGATCCGGACCGCCACATCGAGCGGGTCACCGAGCTGCAAG
AACTCTTCCTCACGCGCGTCGGGCTCGACATCGGCAAGGTGTGGGTCGCGGACGACGGCGCCGCCGTGGC
GGTCTGGACCACGCCGGAGAGCGTCGAAGCGGGGGCGGTGTTCGCCGAGATCGGCCCGCGCATGGCCGAG
TTGAGCGGTTCCCGGCTGGCCGCGCAGCAACAGATGGAAGGCCTCCTGGCGCCGCACCGGCCCAAGGAGC
CCGCGTGGTTCCTGGCCACCGTCGGCGTCTCGCCCGACCACCAGGGCAAGGGTCTGGGCAGCGCCGTCGT
GCTCCCCGGAGTGGAGGCGGCCGAGCGCGCCGGGGTGCCCGCCTTCCTGGAGACCTCCGCGCCCCGCAAC
CTCCCCTTCTACGAGCGGCTCGGCTTCACCGTCACCGCCGACGTCGAGGTGCCCGAAGGACCGCGCACCT
GGTGCATGACCCGCAAGCCCGGTGCCAGTTAACGAATTCTAGATCTTGAGACAAATGGCAGTATTCATCC
ACAATTTTAAAAGAAAAGGGGGGATTGGGGGGTACAGTGCAGGGGAAAGAATAGTAGACATAATAGCAAC
AGACATACAAACTAAAGAATTACAAAAACAAATTACAAAAATTCAAAATTTTCGGGTTTATTACAGGGAC
AGCAGAGATCCACTTTGGCGCCGGCTCGAGGCCTGCAGGTGCAAAGATGGATAAAGTTTTAAACAGAGAG
GAATCTTTGCAGCTAATGGACCTTCTAGGTCTTGAAAGGAGTGGGAATTGGCTCCGGTGCCCGTCAGTGG
GCAGAGCGCACATCGCCCACAGTCCCCGAGAAGTTGGGGGGAGGGGTCGGCAATTGAACCGGTGCCTAGA
GAAGGTGGCGCGGGGTAAACTGGGAAAGTGATGTCGTGTACTGGCTCCGCCTTTTTCCCGAGGGTGGGGG
AGAACCGTATATAAGTGCAGTAGTCGCCGTGAACGTTCTTTTTCGCAACGGGTTTGCCGCCAGAACACAG
GTAAGTGCCGTGTGTGGTTCCCGCGGGCCTGGCCTCTTTACGGGTTATGGCCCTTGCGTGCCTTGAATTA
CTTCCACCTGGCTGCAGTACGTGATTCTTGATCCCGAGCTTCGGGTTGGAAGTGGGTGGGAGAGTTCGAG
GCCTTGCGCTTAAGGAGCCCCTTCGCCTCGTGCTTGAGTTGAGGCCTGGCCTGGGCGCTGGGGCCGCCGC
GTGCGAATCTGGTGGCACCTTCGCGCCTGTCTCGCTGCTTTCGATAAGTCTCTAGCCATTTAAAATTTTT
GATGACCTGCTGCGACGCTTTTTTTCTGGCAAGATAGTCTTGTAAATGCGGGCCAAGATCTGCACACTGG
TATTTCGGTTTTTGGGGCCGCGGGCGGCGACGGGGCCCGTGCGTCCCAGCGCACATGTTCGGCGAGGCGG
GGCCTGCGAGCGCGGCCACCGAGAATCGGACGGGGGTAGTCTCAAGCTGGCCGGCCTGCTCTGGTGCCTG
GCCTCGCGCCGCCGTGTATCGCCCCGCCCTGGGCGGCAAGGCTGGCCCGGTCGGCACCAGTTGCGTGAGC
GGAAAGATGGCCGCTTCCCGGCCCTGCTGCAGGGAGCTCAAAATGGAGGACGCGGCGCTCGGGAGAGCGG
GCGGGTGAGTCACCCACACAAAGGAAAAGGGCCTTTCCGTCCTCAGCCGTCGCTTCATGTGACTCCACGG
AGTACCGGGCGCCGTCCAGGCACCTCGATTAGTTCTCGAGCTTTTGGAGTACGTCGTCTTTAGGTTGGGG
GGAGGGGTTTTATGCGATGGAGTTTCCCCACACTGAGTGGGTGGAGACTGAAGTTAGGCCAGCTTGGCAC
TTGATGTAATTCTCCTTGGAATTTGCCCTTTTTGAGTTTGGATCTTGGTTCATTCTCAAGCCTCAGACAG
TGGTTCAAAGTTTTTTTCTTCCATTTCAGGTGTCGTGAGGCTAGCACCGCCACCATGTCTGTCCTGAGCC
TTCCGGAATCAGTGTCATTCAAGGACGTAACTGTAGACTTCAGTAGGGATGAGTGGCAACAATTAGACCT
TGCTCAGAAAAGCCTGTACAGAGAAGTGATGCTGGAAAACTATTTCAACTTGATCTCAGTGGGATGTCAA
GTTCCCAAACCAGAAGTCATCTTCAGCTTGGAACAAGAAGAGCCATGTATGTTGGATGGTGAGATCCCCA
GTCAGAGCCGTCCAGATGGGGACATTGGTTTTGGACCTTTACAACAGAGGATGTCTGAAGAAGTTTCTTT
CCAGTCTGAGATTAATATTAATCTCTTCACAAGAGATGACCCATATTCCATTTTAGAAGAATTGTGGAAA
GACGATGAACACACAAGAAAATGTGGAGAAAACCAGAACAAACCTTTAAGTCGTGTTGTCTTCATTAACA
AGAAAACACTAGCTAATGACAGCATCTTTGAATATAAGGACATTGGGGAAATAGTTCATGTAAACACACA
CCTGGTTTCCTCAAGAAAAAGACCCCATAACTGTAACTCGTGTGGAAAGAATTTGGAGCCTATCATAACC
TTATATAATAGAAACAATGCAACAGAAAATTCTGATAAGACTATTGGAGATGGTGATATTTTCACTCATT
TGAATTCTCATACAGAAGTGACTGCTTGTGAATGTAACCAATGTGGGAAACCTCTGCATCATAAGCAAGC
TCTCATTCAACAACAGAAAATTCATACTAGAGAGAGCCTCTATTTGTTTTCTGACTACGTAAATGTTTTC
TCCCCGAAGTCACATGCCTTTGCACATGAGAGTATTTGTGCTGAAGAAAAGCAGCATGAATGCCATGAAT
GTGAGGCAGTCTTCACTCAGAAGTCCCAGCTTGATGGCAGTCAGAGGGTTTATGCAGGAATATGCACTGA
ATATGAGAAGGATTTTTCCCTCAAGTCAAACCGTCAGAAAACTCCTTATGAGGGGAATTACTATAAATGC
AGTGACTATGGAAGAGCCTTTATCCAGAAGTCAGATCTGTTCAGATGCCAGAGAATTCATTCTGGAGAAA
AACCTTATGAGTACAGTGAATGTGAGAAAAACCTCCCTCAGAATTCAAACCTTAATATACATAAAAAAAT
TCATACTGGAGGGAAACACTTTGAATGTACTGAATGTGGAAAAGCTTTCACAAGGAAATCAACACTAAGT
ATGCATCAGAAAATCCATACAGGAGAAAAACCTTATGTATGTACTGAATGTGGGAAGGCCTTTATCCGGA
AGTCACATTTTATCACACATGAAAGAATTCATACTGGAGAAAAACCCTATGAATGCAGTGACTGTGGGAA
ATCCTTTATTAAAAAATCACAACTCCATGTGCATCAGCGAATTCACACAGGAGAGAATCCCTTTATATGT
TCAGAATGTGGGAAGGTCTTCACTCACAAGACAAATCTCATTATACACCAGAAAATTCATACAGGAGAAA
GACCCTATATATGTACTGTGTGTGGTAAGGCCTTTACTGACAGGTCAAATCTCATTAAGCACCAAAAAAT
TCATACTGGAGAGAAACCTTATAAATGCAGCGACTGTGGAAAATCATTCACCTGGAAGTCTCGGCTCAGG
ATACATCAGAAGTGTCATACTGGAGAGAGACATTATGAATGCAGTGAATGTGGGAAAGCATTCATTCAGA
AGTCAACATTAAGTATGCACCAGAGAATTCATAGAGGGGAAAAACCATATGTTTGCACTGAATGTGGTAA
GGCCTTCTTCCACAAATCCCATTTTATTACACATGAGAGAATTCATACTGGAGAGAAACCCTATGAATGC
AGTATTTGTGGGAAATCCTTCACTAAGAAATCACAGCTCCACGTACATCAGCAGATTCACACAGGAGAGA
AACCCTATAGGTGTGCTGAATGTGGAAAGGCTTTTACTGACAGATCAAATCTCTTTACACACCAGAAAAT
TCACACTGGAGAGAAACCTTATAAATGTAGTGACTGTGGGAAAGCCTTCACTAGGAAGTCAGGTCTCCAT
ATACATCAGCAATCCCATACTGGAGAAAGGCATTATGAGTGCAGTGAATGTGGGAAAGCCTTTGCAAGAA
AATCAACACTAATTATGCATCAGAGAATTCATACAGGAGAGAAACCCTATATTTGTAATGAATGTGGGAA
ATCCTTCATCCAGAAGTCACACTTAAATAGACACAGGAGAATTCATACTGGAGAGAAACCCTATGAATGC
AGTGACTGTGGCAAGTCTTTCATTAAGAAATCACAACTCCATGAGCATCATCGAATTCACACAGGAGAGA
AACCATATATATGTGCTGAGTGTGGAAAGGCCTTCACCATCAGATCAAATCTTATTAAACACCAGAAAAT
TCATACTAAACAGAAACCCTATAAGTGCAGTGACTTGGGGAAAGCCTTAAACTGGAAGCCACAACTCAGT
ATGCCTCAGAAATCTGACAATGGGGAAGTAGAGTGCTCCATGCCACAATTATGGTGTGGGGACTCAGAAG
GTGACCAAGGCCAACTTTCTTCTATCTAGTAATGAACTAGTCCGTAACTTGAAAGTATTTCGATTTCTTG
GCTTTATATATCTTGTGGAAAGGACGACCCGCATCCGTCACGAGTAAGTATACGCGTTAAGTCGACAATC
AACCTCTGGATTACAAAATTTGTGAAAGATTGACTGGTATTCTTAACTATGTTGCTCCTTTTACGCTATG
TGGATACGCTGCTTTAATGCCTTTGTATCATGCTATTGCTTCCCGTATGGCTTTCATTTTCTCCTCCTTG
TATAAATCCTGGTTGCTGTCTCTTTATGAGGAGTTGTGGCCCGTTGTCAGGCAACGTGGCGTGGTGTGCA
CTGTGTTTGCTGACGCAACCCCCACTGGTTGGGGCATTGCCACCACCTGTCAGCTCCTTTCCGGGACTTT
CGCTTTCCCCCTCCCTATTGCCACGGCGGAACTCATCGCCGCCTGCCTTGCCCGCTGCTGGACAGGGGCT
CGGCTGTTGGGCACTGACAATTCCGTGGTGTTGTCGGGGAAATCATCGTCCTTTCCTTGGCTGCTCGCCT
GTGTTGCCACCTGGATTCTGCGCGGGACGTCCTTCTGCTACGTCCCTTCGGCCCTCAATCCAGCGGACCT
TCCTTCCCGCGGCCTGCTGCCGGCTCTGCGGCCTCTTCCGCGTCTTCGCCTTCGCCCTCAGACGAGTCGG
ATCTCCCTTTGGGCCGCCTCCCCGCGTCGACTTTAAGACCAATGACTTACAAGGCAGCTGTAGATCTTAG
CCACTTTTTAAAAGAAAAGGGGGGACTGGAAGGGCTAATTCACTCCCAACGAAGACAAGATCTGCTTTTT
GCTTGTACTGGGTCTCTCTGGTTAGACCAGATCTGAGCCTGGGAGCTCTCTGGCTAACTAGGGAACCCAC
TGCTTAAGCCTCAATAAAGCTTGCCTTGAGTGCTTCAAGTAGTGTGTGCCCGTCTGTTGTGTGACTCTGG
TAACTAGAGATCCCTCAGACCCTTTTAGTCAGTGTGGAAAATCTCTAGCAGTACGTATAGTAGTTCATGT
CATCTTATTATTCAGTATTTATAACTTGCAAAGAAATGAATATCAGAGAGTGAGAGGAACTTGTTTATTG
CAGCTTATAATGGTTACAAATAAAGCAATAGCATCACAAATTTCACAAATAAAGCATTTTTTTCACTGCA
TTCTAGTTGTGGTTTGTCCAAACTCATCAATGTATCTTATCATGTCTGGCTCTAGCTATCCCGCCCCTAA
CTCCGCCCATCCCGCCCCTAACTCCGCCCAGTTCCGCCCATTCTCCGCCCCATGGCTGACTAATTTTTTT
TATTTATGCAGAGGCCGAGGCCGCCTCGGCCTCTGAGCTATTCCAGAAGTAGTGAGGAGGCTTTTTTGGA
GGCCTAGGGACGTACCCAATTCGCCCTATAGTGAGTCGTATTACGCGCGCTCACTGGCCGTCGTTTTACA
ACGTCGTGACTGGGAAAACCCTGGCGTTACCCAACTTAATCGCCTTGCAGCACATCCCCCTTTCGCCAGC
TGGCGTAATAGCGAAGAGGCCCGCACCGATCGCCCTTCCCAACAGTTGCGCAGCCTGAATGGCGAATGGG
[124 nt withheld, positions 8261-8384]
C
[91 nt withheld, positions 8386-8476]
A
[49 nt withheld, positions 8478-8526]
CCTTTGACGTTGGAGTCCACGTTCTTT
[37 nt withheld, positions 8554-8590]
ACCCTATCTCGGTCTATTCTTTTGATTTATAAGGGATTTTGCCGATTTCGGCCTATTGGTTAAAAAATGA
GCTGATTTAACAAAAATTTAACGCGAATTTTAACAAAATATTAACGCTTACAATTTAGGTGGCACTTTTC
GGGGAAATGTGCGCGGAACCCCTATTTGTTTATTTTTCTAAATACATTCAAATATGTATCCGCTCATGAG
ACAATAACCCTGATAAATGCTTCAATAATATTGAAAAAGGAAGAGTATGAGTATTCAACATTTCCGTGTC
GCCCTTATTCCCTTTTTTGCGGCATTTTGCCTTCCTGTTTTTGCTCACCCAGAAACGCTGGTGAAAGTAA
AAGATGCTGAAGATCAGTTGGGTGCACGAGTGGGTTACATCGAACTGGATCTCAACAGCGGTAAGATCCT
TGAGAGTTTTCGCCCCGAAGAACGTTTTCCAATGATGAGCACTTTTAAAGTTCTGCTATGTGGCGCGGTA
TTATCCCGTATTGACGCCGGGCAAGAGCAACTCGGTCGCCGCATACACTATTCTCAGAATGACTTGGTTG
AGTACTCACCAGTCACAGAAAAGCATCTTACGGATGGCATGACAGTAAGAGAATTATGCAGTGCTGCCAT
AACCATGAGTGATAACACTGCGGCCAACTTACTTCTGACAACGATCGGAGGACCGAAGGAGCTAACCGCT
TTTTTGCACAACATGGGGGATCATGTAACTCGCCTTGATCGTTGGGAACCGGAGCTGAATGAAGCCATAC
CAAACGACGAGCGTGACACCACGATGCCTGTAGCAATGGCAACAACGTTGCGCAAACTATTAACTGGCGA
ACTACTTACTCTAGCTTCCCGGCAACAATTAATAGACTGGATGGAGGCGGATAAAGTTGCAGGACCACTT
CTGCGCTCGGCCCTTCCGGCTGGCTGGTTTATTGCTGATAAATCTGGAGCCGGTGAGCGTGGGTCTCGCG
GTATCATTGCAGCACTGGGGCCAGATGGTAAGCCCTCCCGTATCGTAGTTATCTACACGACGGGGAGTCA
GGCAACTATGGATGAACGAAATAGACAGATCGCTGAGATAGGTGCCTCACTGATTAAGCATTGGTAACTG
TCAGACCAAGTTTACTCATATATACTTTAGATTGATTTAAAACTTCATTTTTAATTTAAAAGGATCTAGG
TGAAGATCCTTTTTGATAATCTCATGACCAAAATCCCTTAACGTGAGTTTTCGTTCCACTGAGCGTCAGA
CCCCGTAGAAAAGATCAAAGGATCTTCTTGAGATCCTTTTTTTCTGCGCGTAATCTGCTGCTTGCAAACA
AAAAAACCACCGCTACCAGCGGTGGTTTGTTTGCCGGATCAAGAGCTACCAACTCTTTTTCCGAAGGTAA
CTGGCTTCAGCAGAGCGCAGATACCAAATACTGTTCTTCTAGTGTAGCCGTAGTTAGGCCACCACTTCAA
GAACTCTGTAGCACCGCCTACATACCTCGCTCTGCTAATCCTGTTACCAGTGGCTGCTGCCAGTGGCGAT
AAGTCGTGTCTTACCGGGTTGGACTCAAGACGATAGTTACCGGATAAGGCGCAGCGGTCGGGCTGAACGG
GGGGTTCGTGCACACAGCCCAGCTTGGAGCGAACGACCTACACCGAACTGAGATACCTACAGCGTGAGCT
ATGAGAAAGCGCCACGCTTCCCGAAGGGAGAAAGGCGGACAGGTATCCGGTAAGCGGCAGGGTCGGAACA
GGAGAGCGCACGAGGGAGCTTCCAGGGGGAAACGCCTGGTATCTTTATAGTCCTGTCGGGTTTCGCCACC
TCTGACTTGAGCGTCGATTTTTGTGATGCTCGTCAGGGGGGCGGAGCCTATGGAAAAACGCCAGCAACGC
GGCCTTTTTACGGTTCCTGGCCTTTTGCTGGCCTTTTGCTCACATGTTCTTTCCTGCGTTATCCCCTGAT
TCTGTGGATAACCGTATTACCGCCTTTGAGTGAGCTGATACCGCTCGCCGCAGCCGAACGACCGAGCGCA
GCGAGTCAGTGAGCGAGGAAGCGGAAGAGCGCCCAATACGCAAACCGCCTCTCCCCGCGCGTTGGCCGAT
TCATTAATGCAGCTGGCACGACAGGTTTCCCGACTGGAAAGCGGGCAGTGAGCGCAACGCAATTAATGTG
AGTTAGCTCACTCATTAGGCACCCCAGGCTTTACACTTTATGCTTCCGGCTCGTATGTTGTGTGGAATTG
TGAGCGGATAACAATTTCACACAGGAAACAGCTATGACCATGATTACGCCAAGCGCGCAATTAACCCTCA
CTAAAGGGAACAAAAGCTGGAGCTGCAAGC
Features (pLannotate 1.2.2; 32 found; start..end, strand, type, name):
      5..231     +  promoter       RSV promoter: Rous sarcoma virus enhancer/promoter
    232..412     +  LTR            5' LTR (truncated): truncated 5' long terminal repeat (LTR) from HIV-1
    459..584     +  misc_feature   HIV-1 Ψ: packaging signal of human immunodeficiency virus type 1
    568..931     +  CDS            HIV-1 gag (fragment): gag protein from human immunodeficiency virus 1; gag
   1077..1310    +  misc_feature   RRE: The Rev response element (RRE) of HIV-1 allows for Rev-dependent mRNA export from the nucleus to the cytoplasm.
   1687..1713    +  CDS            Rev (fragment): human immunodeficiency virus 1 (HIV-1) Rev protein; rev; enhances nuclear export of unspliced and incompletely spliced viral mRNAs
   1720..1743    +  promoter       SV40 promoter (fragment): SV40 early promoter
   1744..1815    +  promoter       SV40 promoter (fragment): SV40 enhancer and early promoter
   1839..1974    +  rep_origin     SV40 ori: SV40 origin of replication
   2020..2616    +  CDS            PuroR (fragment): puromycin N-acetyltransferase; pac from Streptomyces; confers resistance to puromycin
   2665..2782    +  misc_feature   cPPT/CTS: central polypurine tract and central termination sequence of HIV-1
   2847..2913    +  CDS            small t antigen (fragment): SV40 (simian virus 40) small t antigen
   2920..4098    +  promoter       EF-1α promoter: strong constitutive promoter for human elongation factor EF-1α
   4136..5242    +  CDS            ZNF484 (fragment): ZN484_HUMAN - Experimental evidence at protein level: Swiss-Prot protein existence level 1. May be involved in transcriptional regulation. From Homo sapiens (Human).
   6560..6676    +  CDS            ZNF484 (fragment): ZN484_HUMAN - Experimental evidence at protein level: Swiss-Prot protein existence level 1. May be involved in transcriptional regulation. From Homo sapiens (Human).
   6692..6745    +  promoter       U6 promoter (fragment): RNA polymerase III promoter for human U6 snRNA
   6787..7375    +  misc_feature   WPRE: woodchuck hepatitis virus posttranscriptional regulatory element
   7426..7445    +  misc_feature   cPPT/CTS (fragment): central polypurine tract and central termination sequence of HIV-1
   7447..7680    +  LTR            3' LTR (ΔU3): self-inactivating 3' long terminal repeat (LTR) from HIV-1
   7758..7879    +  polyA_signal   SV40 poly(A) signal: SV40 polyadenylation signal
   7919..8054    +  rep_origin     SV40 ori: SV40 origin of replication
   8075..8093    -  promoter       T7 promoter: promoter for bacteriophage T7 RNA polymerase
   8101..8256    +  CDS            lacZα (fragment): LacZα fragment of β-galactosidase; lacZ fragment
   8261..8689    +  rep_origin     f1 ori (sequence partly withheld): f1 bacteriophage origin of replication; arrow indicates direction of (+) strand synthesis
   8742..8846    +  promoter       AmpR promoter: bla
   8847..9707    +  CDS            AmpR: β-lactamase; bla; confers resistance to ampicillin, carbenicillin, and related antibiotics
   9878..10466   +  rep_origin     ori: high-copy-number ColE1/pMB1/pBR322/pUC origin of replication
  10649..10741   +  CDS            lacI (fragment): lac repressor; lacI; The lac repressor binds to the lac operator to inhibit transcription in E. coli. This inhibition can be relieved by adding lactose or isopropyl-β-D-thiogalactopyranoside (IPTG).
  10754..10775   +  protein_bind   CAP binding site: CAP binding activates transcription in the presence of cAMP. E. coli catabolite activator protein
  10790..10820   +  promoter       lac promoter: promoter for the E. coli lac operon
  10824..10846   +  protein_bind   lac operator (fragment): The lac repressor binds to the lac operator to inhibit transcription in E. coli. This inhibition can be relieved by adding lactose or isopropyl-β-D-thiogalactopyranoside (IPTG). lac repressor encoded by lacI
  10889..10907   +  promoter       T3 promoter: promoter for bacteriophage T3 RNA polymerase
