[The description below was written by a language model from this plasmid's Addgene catalogue record and pLannotate feature annotations shown in this document.]
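Description:
TFORF2742 is a lentiviral mammalian expression plasmid built on the pLX_TRC317 backbone and carrying the human zinc-finger gene ZNF484 as an overexpression insert. It belongs to a barcoded transcription factor ORF collection in which each ORF is paired with a unique 24-bp barcode, so that the factor present in a given cell can be identified by sequencing in pooled screens. In bacteria the plasmid replicates from a high-copy ColE1/pUC-type origin and is selected with ampicillin through the bla gene. An f1 origin and remnants of a lac/lacZα cloning region with flanking T3 and T7 promoters are also present.

The transfer cassette has a third-generation, self-inactivating layout. An RSV promoter drives a truncated HIV-1 5' LTR, followed by the Ψ packaging signal with a partial gag sequence, the Rev response element for Rev-dependent export of the genomic RNA, a cPPT/CTS, and a ΔU3 3' LTR, with an SV40 polyadenylation signal downstream. Within the provirus, an SV40 early promoter/origin region drives the puromycin N-acetyltransferase gene for selecting transduced cells. A separate EF-1α promoter drives the ZNF484 ORF, and a WPRE downstream enhances transcript expression.

The annotation tool matched ZNF484 only as two fragments at either end of the insert region. This may reflect the particular isoform or the synthesized coding sequence rather than a disruption, but the record does not resolve it. The barcode is not annotated, and the short U6 promoter fragment between the ORF and the WPRE is only a partial match. The depositor notes that the plasmid can recombine.
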