Addgene plasmid #142140: TFORF2742
Purpose: Lentiviral vector for overexpressing transcription factor ORFs with unique 24-bp barcodes. Barcodes facilitate identification of transcription factors in pooled screens.
Depositing lab: Feng Zhang. Depositing organization: Broad Institute. Publication: A transcription factor atlas of directed differentiation. Joung J, Ma S, Tay T, Geiger-Schuller KR, Kirchgatterer PC, Verdine VK, Guo B, Arias-Garcia MA, Allen WE, Singh A, Kuksenko O, Abudayyeh OO, Gootenberg JS, Fu Z, Macrae RK, Buenrostro JD, Regev A, Zhang F. Cell. 2023 Jan 5;186(1):209-229.e26. doi: 10.1016/j.cell.2022.11.026. PubMed 36608654.
Backbone
  Vector backbone: pLX_TRC317
  Backbone manufacturer: Broad Institute Genetic Perturbation Platform
  Backbone size w/o insert (bp): 8264
  Vector type: Mammalian Expression, Lentiviral
  Selectable markers: Puromycin
Growth in bacteria
  Bacterial resistance: Ampicillin, 100 μg/mL
  Growth temperature: 37°C
  Growth strain: NEB Stable
  Copy number: High Copy
Gene/Insert
  Gene/Insert name: ZNF484
  Species: H. sapiens (human)
  Insert size (bp): 2666
  Entrez Gene: ZNF484 (a.k.a. BA526D8.4, MGC133033, MGC133034)
  Promoter: EF1a
  Cloning method: Unknown
  Sequencing primers: 5′ GGGTGGAGACTGAAGTTAGGCCAG; 3′ CACATAGCGTAAAAGGAGCAACATAG
Terms and licenses: Academic/Nonprofit Terms; Industry Terms: Not Available to Industry
Depositor comments: NM_001261458,ENST00000395505 . The transcription factor ORF portion of this plasmid was synthesized by Genewiz. Please test multiple small colonies in case of plasmid recombination. To make this collection available in a timely manner, a portion of this collection was not fully sequenced by Addgene. If an Addgene verified full plasmid sequence is not available, please contact us prior to placing an order to request the full sequence.
How to cite: TFORF2742 was a gift from Feng Zhang (Addgene plasmid # 142140 ; http://n2t.net/addgene:142140 ; RRID:Addgene_142140)
