>Addgene plasmid #142140 | TFORF2742 | depositor partial sequence | sequence record 278557 | Insert
ACCGCCACCATGTCTGTCCTGAGCCTTCCGGAATCAGTGTCATTCAAGGACGTAACTGTAGACTTCAGTA
GGGATGAGTGGCAACAATTAGACCTTGCTCAGAAAAGCCTGTACAGAGAAGTGATGCTGGAAAACTATTT
CAACTTGATCTCAGTGGGATGTCAAGTTCCCAAACCAGAAGTCATCTTCAGCTTGGAACAAGAAGAGCCA
TGTATGTTGGATGGTGAGATCCCCAGTCAGAGCCGTCCAGATGGGGACATTGGTTTTGGACCTTTACAAC
AGAGGATGTCTGAAGAAGTTTCTTTCCAGTCTGAGATTAATATTAATCTCTTCACAAGAGATGACCCATA
TTCCATTTTAGAAGAATTGTGGAAAGACGATGAACACACAAGAAAATGTGGAGAAAACCAGAACAAACCT
TTAAGTCGTGTTGTCTTCATTAACAAGAAAACACTAGCTAATGACAGCATCTTTGAATATAAGGACATTG
GGGAAATAGTTCATGTAAACACACACCTGGTTTCCTCAAGAAAAAGACCCCATAACTGTAACTCGTGTGG
AAAGAATTTGGAGCCTATCATAACCTTATATAATAGAAACAATGCAACAGAAAATTCTGATAAGACTATT
GGAGATGGTGATATTTTCACTCATTTGAATTCTCATACAGAAGTGACTGCTTGTGAATGTAACCAATGTG
GGAAACCTCTGCATCATAAGCAAGCTCTCATTCAACAACAGAAAATTCATACTAGAGAGAGCCTCTATTT
GTTTTCTGACTACGTAAATGTTTTCTCCCCGAAGTCACATGCCTTTGCACATGAGAGTATTTGTGCTGAA
GAAAAGCAGCATGAATGCCATGAATGTGAGGCAGTCTTCACTCAGAAGTCCCAGCTTGATGGCAGTCAGA
GGGTTTATGCAGGAATATGCACTGAATATGAGAAGGATTTTTCCCTCAAGTCAAACCGTCAGAAAACTCC
TTATGAGGGGAATTACTATAAATGCAGTGACTATGGAAGAGCCTTTATCCAGAAGTCAGATCTGTTCAGA
TGCCAGAGAATTCATTCTGGAGAAAAACCTTATGAGTACAGTGAATGTGAGAAAAACCTCCCTCAGAATT
CAAACCTTAATATACATAAAAAAATTCATACTGGAGGGAAACACTTTGAATGTACTGAATGTGGAAAAGC
TTTCACAAGGAAATCAACACTAAGTATGCATCAGAAAATCCATACAGGAGAAAAACCTTATGTATGTACT
GAATGTGGGAAGGCCTTTATCCGGAAGTCACATTTTATCACACATGAAAGAATTCATACTGGAGAAAAAC
CCTATGAATGCAGTGACTGTGGGAAATCCTTTATTAAAAAATCACAACTCCATGTGCATCAGCGAATTCA
CACAGGAGAGAATCCCTTTATATGTTCAGAATGTGGGAAGGTCTTCACTCACAAGACAAATCTCATTATA
CACCAGAAAATTCATACAGGAGAAAGACCCTATATATGTACTGTGTGTGGTAAGGCCTTTACTGACAGGT
CAAATCTCATTAAGCACCAAAAAATTCATACTGGAGAGAAACCTTATAAATGCAGCGACTGTGGAAAATC
ATTCACCTGGAAGTCTCGGCTCAGGATACATCAGAAGTGTCATACTGGAGAGAGACATTATGAATGCAGT
GAATGTGGGAAAGCATTCATTCAGAAGTCAACATTAAGTATGCACCAGAGAATTCATAGAGGGGAAAAAC
CATATGTTTGCACTGAATGTGGTAAGGCCTTCTTCCACAAATCCCATTTTATTACACATGAGAGAATTCA
TACTGGAGAGAAACCCTATGAATGCAGTATTTGTGGGAAATCCTTCACTAAGAAATCACAGCTCCACGTA
CATCAGCAGATTCACACAGGAGAGAAACCCTATAGGTGTGCTGAATGTGGAAAGGCTTTTACTGACAGAT
CAAATCTCTTTACACACCAGAAAATTCACACTGGAGAGAAACCTTATAAATGTAGTGACTGTGGGAAAGC
CTTCACTAGGAAGTCAGGTCTCCATATACATCAGCAATCCCATACTGGAGAAAGGCATTATGAGTGCAGT
GAATGTGGGAAAGCCTTTGCAAGAAAATCAACACTAATTATGCATCAGAGAATTCATACAGGAGAGAAAC
CCTATATTTGTAATGAATGTGGGAAATCCTTCATCCAGAAGTCACACTTAAATAGACACAGGAGAATTCA
TACTGGAGAGAAACCCTATGAATGCAGTGACTGTGGCAAGTCTTTCATTAAGAAATCACAACTCCATGAG
CATCATCGAATTCACACAGGAGAGAAACCATATATATGTGCTGAGTGTGGAAAGGCCTTCACCATCAGAT
CAAATCTTATTAAACACCAGAAAATTCATACTAAACAGAAACCCTATAAGTGCAGTGACTTGGGGAAAGC
CTTAAACTGGAAGCCACAACTCAGTATGCCTCAGAAATCTGACAATGGGGAAGTAGAGTGCTCCATGCCA
CAATTATGGTGTGGGGACTCAGAAGGTGACCAAGGCCAACTTTCTTCTATCTAGTAATGAACTAGTCCGT
AACTTGAAAGTATTTCGATTTCTTGGCTTTATATATCTTGTGGAAAGGACGACCCGCATCCGTCACGAGT
AAGTAT
