>Addgene plasmid #142140 | TFORF2742 | depositor partial sequence | sequence record 278558 | Barcode
CCCGCATCCGTCACGAGTAAGTAT
